Addgene plasmid #57509: mEos4b-H2B-C-10
Purpose: Localization: Nucleus/Histones, Excitation: 505 / 569, Emission: 516 / 581
Depositing lab: Michael Davidson & Loren Looger. Depositing organization: Florida State University, Tallahassee.
Backbone
  Vector backbone: mEos4b-C1
  Backbone size w/o insert (bp): 4750
  Vector type: Mammalian Expression
  Selectable markers: Neomycin (select with G418)
Growth in bacteria
  Bacterial resistance: Kanamycin, 50 μg/mL
  Growth temperature: 37°C
  Growth strain: DH5alpha
  Copy number: High Copy
Gene/Insert
  Gene/Insert name: H2B (alt names: Human Histone H2B; NM_021058.3)
  Species: H. sapiens (human)
  Mutation: D26G and V119I in H2B
  Entrez Gene: H2BC11 (a.k.a. H2B/r, H2BFR, H2BJ, HIST1H2BJ)
  Promoter: CMV
  Tag / fusion protein: mEos4b (N terminal on backbone)
  Cloning method: Unknown
  Sequencing primers: 5′ CMV-F; 3′ SV40pA-R
Terms and licenses: Academic/Nonprofit Terms; Industry Terms
Depositor comments: . Excitation = 505 / 569; Emission = 516 / 581
How to cite: mEos4b-H2B-C-10 was a gift from Michael Davidson & Loren Looger (Addgene plasmid # 57509 ; http://n2t.net/addgene:57509 ; RRID:Addgene_57509)
