[The description below was written by a language model from this plasmid's Addgene catalogue record.]
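Description:
mEos4b-H2B-C-10 is a mammalian expression plasmid built on the mEos4b-C1 backbone (about 4.75 kb without insert), a C1-style fusion vector in which the fluorescent protein sits upstream of the cloning site. It is maintained in E. coli as a high-copy plasmid under kanamycin selection and carries a neomycin resistance marker, so stably transfected mammalian cells can be selected with G418. The record gives no feature table, so the origin of replication and other backbone elements are not itemised. The listed 3′ sequencing primer implies an SV40 polyadenylation signal downstream of the insert.

The payload is human histone H2B (H2BC11, also known as HIST1H2BJ), expressed from the CMV promoter as a fusion with mEos4b at its N-terminus. The "10" in the name probably refers to the length of the linker between the two parts, but the record does not confirm this. The H2B coding sequence carries two substitutions relative to the reference, D26G and V119I, and no functional significance is stated for them. mEos4b is a monomeric green-to-red photoconvertible fluorescent protein. The recorded spectra reflect its two states, with excitation/emission of 505/516 nm for the green form and 569/581 nm for the red form after photoconversion.

Because H2B is a core nucleosome component, the fusion is incorporated into chromatin and marks the nucleus, matching the stated nucleus/histone localization purpose. Such a construct is typically used as a chromatin or nuclear marker in live or fixed cells. The photoconvertible tag also suits it to optical highlighting and tracking of selected nuclei, and to single-molecule localization microscopy such as PALM.
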