>Addgene plasmid #57509 | mEos4b-H2B-C-10 | depositor partial sequence | sequence record 88650 | insert sequence
CGCCCTTGTCTAGTGACGTCAGATCCGCTAGCGCTACCGGTCGCCACCATGGTGAGTGCGATTAAGCCAG
ACATGAGGATCAAACTCCGTATGGAAGGCAACGTAAACGGGCACCACTTTGTGATCGACGGAGATGGTAC
AGGCAAGCCTTATGAGGGAAAACAGACCATGGATCTTGAAGTCAAAGAGGGCGGACCTCTGCCTTTTGCC
TTTGATATCCTGACCACTGCATTCCATTACGGCAACAGGGTATTCGTGAAATATCCAGACAACATACAAG
ACTATTTTAAGCAGTCGTTTCCTAAGGGGTATTCGTGGGAACGAAGCTTGACTTTCGAAGACGGGGGCAT
TTGCAATGCCAGAAACGACATAACAATGGAAGGGGACACTTTCTATAATAAAGTTCGATTTTATGGTACC
AACTTTCCCGCCAATGGTCCAGTTATGCAGAAGAAGACGCTGAAATGGGAGCCCTCCACTGAGAAAATGT
ATGTGCGTGATGGAGTGCTGACGGGTGATATTGAGATGGCTTTGTTGCTTGAAGGAAATGCCCATTACCG
ATGTGACTTCAGAACTACTTACAAAGCTAAGGAGAAGGGTGTCAAGTTACCAGGCGCCCACTTTGTGGAC
CACGCCATTGAGATTTTAAGCCATGACAAAGATTACAACAAGGTTAAGCTGTATGAGCATGCTGTTGCTC
ATTCTGGATTGCCTGACAATGCCAGACGATCCGGACTCAGATCTGGAGGCTCCGGAGGCCCAGAGCCAGC
GAAGTCTGCTCCCGCCCCGAAAAAGGGCTCCAAGAAGGCGGTGACTAAGGCGCAGAAGAAAGGCGGCAAG
AAGCGCAAGCGCAGCCGCAAGGAGAGCTATTCCATCTATGTGTACAAGGTTCTGAAGCAGGTCCACCCTG
ACACCGGCATTTCGTCCAAGGCCATGGGCATCATGAATTCGTTTGTGAACGACATTTTCGAGCGCATCGC
AGGTGAGGCTTCCCGCCTGGCGCATTACAACAAGCGCTCGACCATCACCTCCAGGGAGATCCAGACGGCC
GTGCGCCTGCTGCTGCCTGGGGAGTTGGCCAAGCACGCCGTGTCCGAGGGTACTAAGGCCATCACCAAGT
ACACCAGCGCTAAGTAAGGATCCACCGGATCTAGATAACTGATCATAATCAGCCATACCACATTGTAGAA
GGAAATGCC
