>Addgene plasmid #57509 | mEos4b-H2B-C-10 | addgene partial sequence | sequence record 133624 | AllEos-F 5'-GGAGAAGGGTGTCAAGTTAC-3'
GCCATGACAAAGATTACAACAAGGTTAAGCTGTATGAGCATGCTGTTGCTCATTCTGGATTGCCTGACAA
TGCCAGACGATCCGGACTCAGATCTGGAGGCTCCGGAGGCCCAGAGCCAGCGAAGTCTGCTCCCGCCCCG
AAAAAGGGCTCCAAGAAGGCGGTGACTAAGGCGCAGAAGAAAGGCGGCAAGAAGCGCAAGCGCAGCCGCA
AGGAGAGCTATTCCATCTATGTGTACAAGGTTCTGAAGCAGGTCCACCCTGACACCGGCATTTCGTCCAA
GGCCATGGGCATCATGAATTCGTTTGTGAACGACATTTTCGAGCGCATCGCAGGTGAGGCTTCCCGCCTG
GCGCATTACAACAAGCGCTCGACCATCACCTCCAGGGAGATCCAGACGGCCGTGCGCCTGCTGCTGCCTG
GGGAGTTGGCCAAGCACGCCGTGTCCGAGGGTACTAAGGCCATCACCAAGTACACCAGCGCTAAGTAAGG
ATCCACCGGATCTAGATAACTGATCATAATCAGCCATACCACATTTGTAGAGGTTTTACTTGCTTTAAAA
AACCTCCCACACCTCCCCCTGAACCTGAAACATAAAATGAATGCAATTGTTGTTGTTAACTTGTTTATTG
CAGCTTATAATGGTTACAAATAAAGCAATAGCATCACAAATTTCACAAATAAAGCATTTTTTTCACTGCA
TTCTAGTTGTGGTTTGTCCAAACTCATCAATGTATCTTAACGCGTAAATTGTAAGCGTTAATATTTTGTT
AAAATTCGCGTTAAATTTTT
